Addgene plasmid #133573: PB CAG-F-bpA-3xSV40pA-F-td-sfGFP
Purpose: CAG tdGFP FLP/FRT reporter piggyBac transposon (bpA 3x SV40pA stop)
Depositing lab: Mario Capecchi. Depositing organization: University of Utah.
Backbone
  Vector backbone: Custom
  Vector type: Mammalian Expression ; FLP/FRT
Growth in bacteria
  Bacterial resistance: Ampicillin, 100 μg/mL
  Growth temperature: 30°C
  Growth strain: DH10B
  Copy number: High Copy
Gene/Insert
  Gene/Insert name: Tandem dimer superfolder GFP
  Species: Synthetic
Resource information
  A portion of this plasmid was derived from a plasmid made by: piggyBac ITR's were synthesized from sequences in the NCBI database. CAG promoter is from pCAGGS obtained from BCCM/LMBP. bGH pA is from Neal Copeland. SV40 pA is from Clontech. sfGFP is from Sandia Biotech. WPRE is from Miguel Ramalho-Santos. Backbone is from Stratagene.
Terms and licenses: Academic/Nonprofit Terms; Industry Terms: Not Available to Industry
Depositor comments: bGHpA-3xSV40pA stop cassette is from the ROSA26-CAG-loxP-EM7-Neo*-bpA-3xSV40pA-loxP-tauLacZ-bpA construct in Nam and Benezra, 2009 (https://www.ncbi.nlm.nih.gov/pubmed/19896442 Supplemental Data, Figure 3). When utilized in a reporter knocked in into a genomic locus, this stop cassette did not leak in vivo.
How to cite: PB CAG-F-bpA-3xSV40pA-F-td-sfGFP was a gift from Mario Capecchi (Addgene plasmid # 133573 ; http://n2t.net/addgene:133573 ; RRID:Addgene_133573)
