[The description below was written by a language model from this plasmid's Addgene catalogue record and pLannotate feature annotations shown in this document.]
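Description:
PB CAG-F-bpA-3xSV40pA-F-td-sfGFP is an 8.9 kb mammalian expression plasmid that carries a FLP-dependent green fluorescent reporter inside a piggyBac transposon. It is built on a custom backbone with pBluescript-type elements: a high-copy ColE1/pUC origin, an f1 origin, an ampicillin resistance gene with its own promoter, and remnants of the lac region flanked by T3 and T7 promoters. The record states that synthesized piggyBac inverted terminal repeats are present. The automated annotation does not label them, although a short baculovirus-derived fragment downstream of the cassette probably reflects transposon-flanking sequence. No mammalian selection marker is annotated.

The payload is driven by the CAG promoter, made up of the CMV immediate-early enhancer, the chicken β-actin promoter and a chimeric β-actin/β-globin intron. Immediately downstream sits a transcriptional stop cassette of one bovine growth hormone polyadenylation signal followed by three tandem SV40 polyadenylation signals, bracketed by two minimal FRT sites in the same orientation. Beyond the second FRT lie two consecutive superfolder GFP coding sequences forming a tandem dimer, then a WPRE to enhance transcript expression and a terminal bGH polyadenylation signal. Before recombination, transcripts from CAG terminate within the stop cassette and the reporter stays silent. FLP recombinase excises the cassette and places td-sfGFP directly under CAG control.

Co-delivery with piggyBac transposase should allow stable genomic integration of the reporter in mammalian cells, supporting detection of FLP activity or marking of FLP-expressing cells. The depositor notes that this stop cassette design showed no leak in vivo when used in a reporter knocked into a genomic locus.
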