Features (pLannotate 1.2.2; 31 found; start..end, strand, type, name):
    150..529     +  enhancer       CMV enhancer: human cytomegalovirus immediate early enhancer
    531..808     +  promoter       chicken β-actin promoter: No description available
    809..1825    +  intron         chimeric intron: chimera between introns from chicken β-actin and rabbit β-globin
   1880..1913    -  protein_bind   FRT (minimal): supports FLP-mediated excision but not integration (Turan and Bode, 2011) FLP recombinase from the Saccharomyces cerevisiae 2μ plasmid
   1940..2164    +  polyA_signal   bGH poly(A) signal: bovine growth hormone polyadenylation signal
   2168..2189    +  promoter       SV40 promoter (fragment): SV40 enhancer and early promoter
   2219..2244    +  misc_feature   MCS (fragment): pBluescript multiple cloning site
   2244..2326    +  CDS            large T antigen (fragment): large T antigen from SV40 (simian virus 40)
   2349..2470    +  polyA_signal   SV40 poly(A) signal: SV40 polyadenylation signal
   2477..2559    +  CDS            large T antigen (fragment): large T antigen from SV40 (simian virus 40)
   2582..2703    +  polyA_signal   SV40 poly(A) signal: SV40 polyadenylation signal
   2710..2792    +  CDS            large T antigen (fragment): large T antigen from SV40 (simian virus 40)
   2815..2936    +  polyA_signal   SV40 poly(A) signal: SV40 polyadenylation signal
   2959..2992    -  protein_bind   FRT (minimal): supports FLP-mediated excision but not integration (Turan and Bode, 2011) FLP recombinase from the Saccharomyces cerevisiae 2μ plasmid
   3001..3714    +  CDS            Superfolder GFP: Superfolder GFP is a basic (constitutively fluorescent) green fluorescent protein published in 2005, derived from Aequorea victoria. It is reported to be a very rapidly-maturing weak dimer.
   3745..4458    +  CDS            Superfolder GFP: Superfolder GFP is a basic (constitutively fluorescent) green fluorescent protein published in 2005, derived from Aequorea victoria. It is reported to be a very rapidly-maturing weak dimer.
   4470..5054    +  misc_feature   WPRE: woodchuck hepatitis virus posttranscriptional regulatory element
   5099..5323    +  polyA_signal   bGH poly(A) signal: bovine growth hormone polyadenylation signal
   5327..5348    +  promoter       SV40 promoter (fragment): SV40 enhancer and early promoter
   5712..5789    +  CDS            FP (fragment): FP25_NPVAC - Experimental evidence at protein level: Swiss-Prot protein existence level 1. From Autographa californica nuclear polyhedrosis virus (AcMNPV).
   5799..5817    -  promoter       T7 promoter: promoter for bacteriophage T7 RNA polymerase
   5820..5977    +  CDS            lacZα (fragment): LacZα fragment of β-galactosidase; lacZ fragment
   6009..6437    -  rep_origin     f1 ori (sequence partly withheld): f1 bacteriophage origin of replication; arrow indicates direction of (+) strand synthesis
   6464..6568    +  promoter       AmpR promoter: bla
   6569..7429    +  CDS            AmpR: β-lactamase; bla; confers resistance to ampicillin, carbenicillin, and related antibiotics
   7600..8188    +  rep_origin     ori: high-copy-number ColE1/pMB1/pBR322/pUC origin of replication
   8371..8463    +  CDS            lacI (fragment): lac repressor; lacI; The lac repressor binds to the lac operator to inhibit transcription in E. coli. This inhibition can be relieved by adding lactose or isopropyl-β-D-thiogalactopyranoside (IPTG).
   8476..8497    +  protein_bind   CAP binding site: CAP binding activates transcription in the presence of cAMP. E. coli catabolite activator protein
   8512..8542    +  promoter       lac promoter: promoter for the E. coli lac operon
   8550..8566    +  protein_bind   lac operator: The lac repressor binds to the lac operator to inhibit transcription in E. coli. This inhibition can be relieved by adding lactose or isopropyl-β-D-thiogalactopyranoside (IPTG). lac repressor encoded by lacI
   8611..8629    +  promoter       T3 promoter: promoter for bacteriophage T3 RNA polymerase
>Addgene plasmid #133573 | PB CAG-F-bpA-3xSV40pA-F-td-sfGFP | addgene full sequence | sequence record 274063 | Addgene NGS Result
ATAAAGTAACAAAACTTTTAAACATTCTCTCTTTTACAAAAATAAACTTATTTTGTACTTTAAAAACAGT
CATGTTGTATTATAAAATAAGTAATTAGCTTAACCTATACATAATAGAAACAAATTATACTTATTAACCG
GTCATGGTCGACATTGATTATTGACTAGTTATTAATAGTAATCAATTACGGGGTCATTAGTTCATAGCCC
ATATATGGAGTTCCGCGTTACATAACTTACGGTAAATGGCCCGCCTGGCTGACCGCCCAACGACCCCCGC
CCATTGACGTCAATAATGACGTATGTTCCCATAGTAACGCCAATAGGGACTTTCCATTGACGTCAATGGG
TGGAGTATTTACGGTAAACTGCCCACTTGGCAGTACATCAAGTGTATCATATGCCAAGTACGCCCCCTAT
TGACGTCAATGACGGTAAATGGCCCGCCTGGCATTATGCCCAGTACATGACCTTATGGGACTTTCCTACT
TGGCAGTACATCTACGTATTAGTCATCGCTATTACCATGGTCGAGGTGAGCCCCACGTTCTGCTTCACTC
TCCCCATCTCCCCCCCCTCCCCACCCCCAATTTTGTATTTATTTATTTTTTAATTATTTTGTGCAGCGAT
GGGGGCGGGGGGGGGGGGGGGGSGCGCGCCGGGGGGGGGGGGGGGGGGGGGGGGGGGGGGGGGGGSGRGG
CGGAGAGGTGCGGCGGCAGCCAATCAGAGCGGCGCGCTCCGAAAGTTTCCTTTTATGGCGAGGCGGCGGC
GGCGGCGGCCCTATAAAAAGCGAAGCGCGCGGCGGGCGGGAGTCGCTGCGCGCTGCCTTCGCCCCGTGCC
CCGCTCCGCCGCCGCCTCGCGCCGCCCGCCCCGGCTCTGACTGACCGCGTTACTCCCACAGGTGAGCGGG
CGGGACGGCCCTTCTCCTCCGGGCTGTAATTAGCGCTTGGTTTAATGACGGCTTGTTTCTTTTCTGTGGC
TGCGTGAAAGCCTTGAGGGGCTCCGGGAGGGCCCTTTGTGCGGGGGGAGCGGCTCGGGGGGTGCGTGCGT
GTGTGTGTGCGTGGGGAGCGCCGCGTGCGGCTCCGCGCTGCCCGGCGGCTGTGAGCGCTGCGGGCGCGGC
GCGGGGCTTTGTGCGCTCCGCAGTGTGCGCGAGGGGAGCGCGGCCGGGGGCGGTGCCCCGCGGTGCGGGG
GGGGCTGCGAGGGGAACAAAGGCTGCGTGCGGGGTGTGTGCGTGGGGGGGTGAGCAGGGGGTGTGGGCGC
GTCGGTCGGGCTGCAACCCCCCCTGCACCCCCCTCCCCGAGTTGCTGAGCACGGCCCGGCTTCGGGTGCG
GGGCTCCGTACGGGGCGTGGCGCGGGGCTCGCCGTGCCGGGCGGGGGGTGGCGGCAGGTGGGGGTGCCGG
GCGGGGCGGGGCCGCCTCGGGCCGGGGRGGGCTCGGGGGAGGGGCGCGGCGGCCCCCGGAGCGCCGGCGG
CTGTCGAGGCGCGGCGAGCCGCAGCCATTGCCTTTTATGGTAATCGTGCGAGAGGGCGCAGGGACTTCCT
TTGTCCCAAATCTGTGCGGAGCCGAAATCTGGGAGGCGCCGCCGCACCCCCTCTAGCGGGCGCGGGGCGA
AGCGGTGCGGCGCCGGCAGGAAGGAAATGGGCGGGGAGGGCCTTCGTGCGTCGCCGCGCCGCCGTCCCCT
TCTCCCTCTCCAGCCTCGGGGCTGTCCGCGGGGGGACGGCTGCCTTCGGGGGGGACGGGGCAGGGCGGGG
TTCGGCTTCTGGCGTGTGACCGGCGGCTCTAGAGCCTCTGCTAACCATGTTCATGCCTTCTTCTTTTTCC
TACAGCTCCTGGGCAACGTGCTGGTTATTGTGCTGTCTCATCATTTTGGCAAAGAATTCGAAGTTCCTAT
ACTTTCTAGAGAATAGGAACTTCGCTAGCAGCTCGCTGATCAGCCTCGACTGTGCCTTCTAGTTGCCAGC
CATCTGTTGTTTGCCCCTCCCCCGTGCCTTCCTTGACCCTGGAAGGTGCCACTCCCACTGTCCTTTCCTA
ATAAAATGAGGAAATTGCATCGCATTGTCTGAGTAGGTGTCATTCTATTCTGGGGGGTGGGGTGGGGCAG
GACAGCAAGGGGGAGGATTGGGAAGACAATAGCAGGCATGCTGGGGATGCGGTGGGCTCTATGGCTTCTG
AGGCGGAAAGAACCAGCTGGGGCTCGACTAGAGCTTGCGGAACCCTTACCACCGCGGTGGCGGCCGCTCT
AGAATCATAATCAGCCATACCACATTTGTAGAGGTTTTACTTGCTTTAAAAAACCTCCCACACCTCCCCC
TGAACCTGAAACATAAAATGAATGCAATTGTTGTTGTTAACTTGTTTATTGCAGCTTATAATGGTTACAA
ATAAAGCAATAGCATCACAAATTTCACAAATAAAGCATTTTTTTCACTGCATTCTAGTTGTGGTTTGTCC
AAACTCATCAATGTATCTTAACTAGAATCATAATCAGCCATACCACATTTGTAGAGGTTTTACTTGCTTT
AAAAAACCTCCCACACCTCCCCCTGAACCTGAAACATAAAATGAATGCAATTGTTGTTGTTAACTTGTTT
ATTGCAGCTTATAATGGTTACAAATAAAGCAATAGCATCACAAATTTCACAAATAAAGCATTTTTTTCAC
TGCATTCTAGTTGTGGTTTGTCCAAACTCATCAATGTATCTTAACTAGAATCATAATCAGCCATACCACA
TTTGTAGAGGTTTTACTTGCTTTAAAAAACCTCCCACACCTCCCCCTGAACCTGAAACATAAAATGAATG
CAATTGTTGTTGTTAACTTGTTTATTGCAGCTTATAATGGTTACAAATAAAGCAATAGCATCACAAATTT
CACAAATAAAGCATTTTTTTCACTGCATTCTAGTTGTGGTTTGTCCAAACTCATCAATGTATCTTAACTA
GTGGATCTCATGCCTAGGGAAGTTCCTATACTTTCTAGAGAATAGGAACTTCGGCGCGCCATGAGCAAAG
GAGAAGAACTTTTCACTGGAGTTGTCCCAATTCTTGTTGAATTAGATGGTGATGTTAATGGGCACAAATT
TTCTGTCCGTGGAGAGGGTGAAGGTGATGCTACAAACGGAAAACTCACCCTTAAATTTATTTGCACTACT
GGAAAACTACCTGTTCCGTGGCCAACACTTGTCACTACTCTGACCTATGGTGTTCAATGCTTTTCCCGTT
ATCCGGATCACATGAAACGGCATGACTTTTTCAAGAGTGCCATGCCCGAAGGTTATGTACAGGAACGCAC
TATATCTTTCAAAGATGACGGGACCTACAAGACGCGTGCTGAAGTCAAGTTTGAAGGTGATACCCTTGTT
AATCGTATCGAGTTAAAGGGTATTGATTTTAAAGAAGATGGAAACATTCTTGGACACAAACTCGAATACA
ACTTTAACTCACACAATGTATACATCACGGCAGACAAACAAAAGAATGGAATCAAAGCTAACTTCAAAAT
TCGCCACAACGTTGAAGATGGTTCCGTTCAACTAGCAGACCATTATCAACAAAATACTCCAATTGGCGAT
GGCCCTGTCCTTTTACCAGACAACCATTACCTGTCGACACAATCTGTCCTTTCGAAAGATCCCAACGAAA
AGCGTGACCACATGGTCCTTCTTGAGTTTGTAACTGCTGCTGGGATTACACATGGCATGGATGAGCTCTA
CAAAGGTTCTGCTGGATCTGCAGCAGGATCTGGTATGAGCAAAGGAGAAGAACTTTTCACTGGAGTTGTC
CCAATTCTTGTTGAATTAGATGGTGATGTTAATGGGCACAAATTTTCTGTCCGTGGAGAGGGTGAAGGTG
ATGCTACAAACGGAAAACTCACCCTTAAATTTATTTGCACTACTGGAAAACTACCTGTTCCGTGGCCAAC
ACTTGTCACTACTCTGACCTATGGTGTTCAATGCTTTTCCCGTTATCCGGATCACATGAAACGGCATGAC
TTTTTCAAGAGTGCCATGCCCGAAGGTTATGTACAGGAACGCACTATATCTTTCAAAGATGACGGGACCT
ACAAGACGCGTGCTGAAGTCAAGTTTGAAGGTGATACCCTTGTTAATCGTATCGAGTTAAAGGGTATTGA
TTTTAAAGAAGATGGAAACATTCTTGGACACAAACTCGAATACAACTTTAACTCACACAATGTATACATC
ACGGCAGACAAACAAAAGAATGGAATCAAAGCTAACTTCAAAATTCGCCACAACGTTGAAGATGGTTCCG
TTCAACTAGCAGACCATTATCAACAAAATACTCCAATTGGCGATGGCCCTGTCCTTTTACCAGACAACCA
TTACCTGTCGACACAATCTGTCCTTTCGAAAGATCCCAACGAAAAGCGTGACCACATGGTCCTTCTTGAG
TTTGTAACTGCTGCTGGGATTACACATGGCATGGATGAGCTCTACAAATGATTAATTAAAACCTCTGGAT
TACAAAATTTGTGAAAGATTGACTGGTATTCTTAACTATGTTGCTCCTTTTACGCTATGTGGATACGCTG
CTTTAATGCCTTTGTATCATGCTATTGCTTCCCGTATGGCTTTCATTTTCTCCTCCTTGTATAAATCCTG
GTTGCTGTCTCTTTATGAGGAGTTGTGGCCCGTTGTCAGGCAACGTGGCGTGGTGTGCACTGTGTTTGCT
GACGCAACCCCCACTGGTTGGGGCATTGCCACCACCTGTCAGCTCCTTTCCGGGACTTTCGCTTTCCCCC
TCCCTATTGCCACGGCGGAACTCATCGCCGCCTGCCTTGCCCGCTGCTGGACAGGGGCTCGGCTGTTGGG
CACTGACAATTCCGTGGTGTTGTCGGGGAAATCATCGTCCTTTCCTTGGCTGCTCGCCTGTGTTGCCACC
TGGATTCTGCGCGGGACGTCCTTCTGCTACGTCCCTTCGGCCCTCAATCCAGCGGACCTTCCTTCCCGCG
GCCTGCTGCCGGCTCTGCGGCCTCTTCCGCGTCTTCGCCTTCGCCCTCAGACGAGTCGGATCTCCCTTTG
GGCCGCCTCCCCGCAGGATCCACTAGAGCGGCCGCCTAGAGCTCGCTATCAGCCTCGACTGTGCCTTCTA
GTTGCCAGCCATCTGTTGTTTGCCCCTCCCCCGTGCCTTCCTTGACCCTGGAAGGTGCCACTCCCACTGT
CCTTTCCTAATAAAATGAGGAAATTGCATCGCATTGTCTGAGTAGGTGTCATTCTATTCTGGGGGGTGGG
GTGGGGCAGGACAGCAAGGGGGAGGATTGGGAAGACAATAGCAGGCATGCTGGGGATGCGGTGGGCTCTA
TGGCTTCTGAGGCGGAAAGAACCAGCTGGGGCTCGACTAGAGCTTGCGGAACCCTTAAGCTTTTTTATTA
TATATTAGTCACGATATCTATAACAAGAAAATATATATATAATAAGTTATCACGTAAGTAGAACATGAAA
TAACAATATAATTATCGTATGAGTTAAATCTTAAAAGTCACGTAAAAGATAATCATGCGTCATTTTGACT
CACGCGGTCGTTATAGTTCAAAATCAGTGACACTTACCGCATTGACAAGCACGCCTCACGGGAGCTCCAA
GCGGCGACTGAGATGTCCTAAATGCACAGCGACGGATTCGCGCTATTTAGAAAGAGAGAGCAATATTTCA
AGAATGCATGCGTCAATTTTACGCAGACTATCTTTCTAGGGTTAAAAAAGATTTGCGCTTTACTCGACCT
AAACTTTAAACACGTCATAGAATCTTCGTTTGACAAAAACCACATTGTGTTGGGTCGCCCTATAGTGAGT
CGTATTACAATTCACTGGCCGTCGTTTTACAACGTCGTGACTGGGAAAACCCTGGCGTTACCCAACTTAA
TCGCCTTGCAGCACATCCCCCTTTCGCCAGCTGGCGTAATAGCGAAGAGGCCCGCACCGATCGCCCTTCC
CAACAGTTGCGCAGCCTGAATGGCGAATGGCAAATTGTAAGCGTTAATATTTTGTTAAAATTCGCGTTAA
ATTTTTGTTAAATCAGCTCATTTTTTAACCAATAGGCCGAAATCGGCAAAATCCCTTATAAATCAAAAGA
ATAGACCGAGATAGGGT
[37 nt withheld, positions 6108-6144]
AAAGAACGTGGACTCCAACGTCAAAGG
[49 nt withheld, positions 6172-6220]
T
[91 nt withheld, positions 6222-6312]
G
[124 nt withheld, positions 6314-6437]
CAGGTGGCACTTTTCGGGGAAATGTGCGCGGAACCCCTATTTGTTTATTTTTCTAAATACATTCAAATAT
GTATCCGCTCATGAGACAATAACCCTGATAAATGCTTCAATAATATTGAAAAAGGAAGAGTATGAGTATT
CAACATTTCCGTGTCGCCCTTATTCCCTTTTTTGCGGCATTTTGCCTTCCTGTTTTTGCTCACCCAGAAA
CGCTGGTGAAAGTAAAAGATGCTGAAGATCAGTTGGGTGCACGAGTGGGTTACATCGAACTGGATCTCAA
CAGCGGTAAGATCCTTGAGAGTTTTCGCCCCGAAGAACGTTTTCCAATGATGAGCACTTTTAAAGTTCTG
CTATGTGGCGCGGTATTATCCCGTATTGACGCCGGGCAAGAGCAACTCGGTCGCCGCATACACTATTCTC
AGAATGACTTGGTTGAGTACTCACCAGTCACAGAAAAGCATCTTACGGATGGCATGACAGTAAGAGAATT
ATGCAGTGCTGCCATAACCATGAGTGATAACACTGCGGCCAACTTACTTCTGACAACGATCGGAGGACCG
AAGGAGCTAACCGCTTTTTTGCACAACATGGGGGATCATGTAACTCGCCTTGATCGTTGGGAACCGGAGC
TGAATGAAGCCATACCAAACGACGAGCGTGACACCACGATGCCTGTAGCAATGGCAACAACGTTGCGCAA
ACTATTAACTGGCGAACTACTTACTCTAGCTTCCCGGCAACAATTAATAGACTGGATGGAGGCGGATAAA
GTTGCAGGACCACTTCTGCGCTCGGCCCTTCCGGCTGGCTGGTTTATTGCTGATAAATCTGGAGCCGGTG
AGCGTGGGTCTCGCGGTATCATTGCAGCACTGGGGCCAGATGGTAAGCCCTCCCGTATCGTAGTTATCTA
CACGACGGGGAGTCAGGCAACTATGGATGAACGAAATAGACAGATCGCTGAGATAGGTGCCTCACTGATT
AAGCATTGGTAACTGTCAGACCAAGTTTACTCATATATACTTTAGATTGATTTAAAACTTCATTTTTAAT
TTAAAAGGATCTAGGTGAAGATCCTTTTTGATAATCTCATGACCAAAATCCCTTAACGTGAGTTTTCGTT
CCACTGAGCGTCAGACCCCGTAGAAAAGATCAAAGGATCTTCTTGAGATCCTTTTTTTCTGCGCGTAATC
TGCTGCTTGCAAACAAAAAAACCACCGCTACCAGCGGTGGTTTGTTTGCCGGATCAAGAGCTACCAACTC
TTTTTCCGAAGGTAACTGGCTTCAGCAGAGCGCAGATACCAAATACTGTTCTTCTAGTGTAGCCGTAGTT
AGGCCACCACTTCAAGAACTCTGTAGCACCGCCTACATACCTCGCTCTGCTAATCCTGTTACCAGTGGCT
GCTGCCAGTGGCGATAAGTCGTGTCTTACCGGGTTGGACTCAAGACGATAGTTACCGGATAAGGCGCAGC
GGTCGGGCTGAACGGGGGGTTCGTGCACACAGCCCAGCTTGGAGCGAACGACCTACACCGAACTGAGATA
CCTACAGCGTGAGCTATGAGAAAGCGCCACGCTTCCCGAAGGGAGAAAGGCGGACAGGTATCCGGTAAGC
GGCAGGGTCGGAACAGGAGAGCGCACGAGGGAGCTTCCAGGGGGAAACGCCTGGTATCTTTATAGTCCTG
TCGGGTTTCGCCACCTCTGACTTGAGCGTCGATTTTTGTGATGCTCGTCAGGGGGGCGGAGCCTATGGAA
AAACGCCAGCAACGCGGCCTTTTTACGGTTCCTGGCCTTTTGCTGGCCTTTTGCTCACATGTTCTTTCCT
GCGTTATCCCCTGATTCTGTGGATAACCGTATTACCGCCTTTGAGTGAGCTGATACCGCTCGCCGCAGCC
GAACGACCGAGCGCAGCGAGTCAGTGAGCGAGGAAGCGGAAGAGCGCCCAATACGCAAACCGCCTCTCCC
CGCGCGTTGGCCGATTCATTAATGCAGCTGGCACGACAGGTTTCCCGACTGGAAAGCGGGCAGTGAGCGC
AACGCAATTAATGTGAGTTAGCTCACTCATTAGGCACCCCAGGCTTTACACTTTATGCTTCCGGCTCGTA
TGTTGTGTGGAATTGTGAGCGGATAACAATTTCACACAGGAAACAGCTATGACCATGATTACGCCAAGCG
CGCAATTAACCCTCACTAAAGGGAACCTCCCCCGGTATTCACGACAGCAGGCTGAATAATAAAAAAATTA
GAAACTATTATTTAACCCTAGAAAGATAATCATATTGTGACGTACGTTAAAGATAATCATGCGTAAAATT
GACGCATGTGTTTTATCGGTCTGTATATCGAGGTTTATTTATTAATTTGAATAGATATTAAGTTTTATTA
TATTTACACTTACATACTAATAATAAATTCAACAAACAATTTATTTATGTTTATTTATTTATTAAAAAAA
AACAAAAACTCAAAATTTCTTCT
